>Addgene plasmid #75177 | p3E-H2B-mCerulean3-P2A-mKOFP2-CAAX | depositor full sequence | sequence record 145999 | M13F and M13R primers used to sequence insert.  Backbone sequence from Invitrogen
CTTTCCTGCGTTATCCCCTGATTCTGTGGATAACCGTATTACCGCCTTTGAGTGAGCTGATACCGCTCGC
CGCAGCCGAACGACCGAGCGCAGCGAGTCAGTGAGCGAGGAAGCGGAAGAGCGCCCAATACGCAAACCGC
CTCTCCCCGCGCGTTGGCCGATTCATTAATGCAGCTGGCACGACAGGTTTCCCGACTGGAAAGCGGGCAG
TGAGCGCAACGCAATTAATACGCGTACCGCTAGCCAGGAAGAGTTTGTAGAAACGCAAAAAGGCCATCCG
TCAGGATGGCCTTCTGCTTAGTTTGATGCCTGGCAGTTTATGGCGGGCGTCCTGCCCGCCACCCTCCGGG
CCGTTGCTTCACAACGTTCAAATCCGCTCCCGGCGGATTTGTCCTACTCAGGAGAGCGTTCACCGACAAA
CAACAGATAAAACGAAAGGCCCAGTCTTCCGACTGAGCCTTTCGTTTTATTTGATGCCTGGCAGTTCCCT
ACTCTCGCGTTAACGCTAGCATGGATGTTTTCCCAGTCACGACGTTGTAAAACGACGGCCAGTCTTAAGC
TCGGGCCCTGCAGCTCTAGAGCTCGAATTCTACAGGTCACTAATACCATCTAAGTAGTTGGTTCATAGTG
ACTGCATATGTTGTGTTTTACAGTATTATGTAGTCTGTTTTTTATGCAAAATCTAATTTAATATATTGAT
ATTTATATCATTTTACGTTTCTCGTTCAACTTTCTTGTACAAAGTGGGAATTCGCCGCCACCATGCCTGA
ACCCTCTAAGAAGGGAAGCAAGAAGGCCATCACCAAGGCCCAGAAGAAGGACGGAAAGAAGCGCAAGAGA
AGCCGCAAAGAGTCTTACAGCATCTACGTGTACAAGGTGCTGAAACAGGTGCACCCTGACACCGGAATCA
GCAGCAAGGCCATGGGAATCATGAACAGCTTCGTGAACGACATCTTCGAGAGAATCGCCGGCGAGGCCAG
CAGACTGGCCCACTACAACAAGAGAAGCACCATCACCAGCCGCGAGATCCAGACCGCCGTCAGACTGCTG
CTGCCTGGCGAGCTGGCCAAGCACGCCGTGTCTGAGGGAACAAAGGCCGTGACCAAGTACACAAGCAGCA
AGGGCGGAGGAAGCGGAGGCGGAAGCGGCGGAGGATCTATGGTGTCTAAGGGCGAGGAACTGTTCACCGG
CGTGGTGCCTATCCTGGTGGAACTGGACGGCGACGTGAACGGACACAAGTTCAGCGTGTCCGGCGAGGGC
GAAGGCGACGCCACCTACGGAAAGCTGACCCTGAAGTTCATCTGCACCACCGGAAAGCTGCCTGTGCCTT
GGCCTACCCTGGTCACCACCCTGAGCTGGGGAGTGCAGTGCTTCGCCAGATACCCTGACCACATGAAGCA
GCACGATTTCTTCAAGAGCGCCATGCCTGAGGGATACGTGCAGGAAAGAACCATCTTCTTCAAGGACGAC
GGCAACTACAAGACCAGAGCCGAAGTGAAGTTCGAGGGCGACACCCTGGTCAACAGAATCGAGCTGAAGG
GAATCGACTTCAAAGAGGACGGAAACATCCTGGGACACAAGCTGGAGTACAACGCCATCCACGGAAACGT
GTACATCACCGCCGACAAGCAGAAGAACGGAATCAAGGCCAACTTCGGCCTGAACTGCAACATCGAGGAC
GGAAGCGTGCAGCTGGCCGACCACTACCAGCAGAACACCCCTATCGGAGATGGACCTGTGCTGCTGCCAG
ACAACCACTACCTGAGCACCCAGAGCAAGCTGAGCAAGGACCCTAACGAGAAGCGCGACCACATGGTGCT
GCTGGAATTTGTGACCGCCGCTGGAATCACCCTGGGCATGGATGAACTGTATAAACCTAGGGGAAGCGGA
GCCACCAACTTCAGCCTGCTGAAGCAGGCCGGCGACGTGGAAGAGAACCCTGGACCTCCCGGGATGGTGT
CTGTGATCAAGCCTGAGATGAAGATGCGCTACTACATGGACGGATCTGTGAACGGCCACGAGTTTACCAT
CGAGGGCGAGGGAACCGGCAGACCTTACGAGGGACACCAGGAAATGACCCTGAGAGTCACCATGGCCGAG
GGCGGACCTATGCCTTTCGCCTTCGACCTGGTGTCTCACGTGTTCTGCTACGGACACAGAGTGTTCACCA
AGTACCCTGAGGAAATCCCCGACTACTTCAAGCAGGCCTTCCCTGAGGGACTGAGCTGGGAGAGAAGCCT
GGAATTTGAGGACGGCGGAAGCGCTAGCGTGTCCGCCCACATCAGCCTGAGAGGAAACACCTTCTACCAC
AAGAGCAAGTTCACAGGCGTGAACTTCCCTGCCGACGGACCTATCATGCAGAACCAGAGCGTGGACTGGG
AGCCTAGCACCGAGAAGATCACCGCCAGCGACGGCGTGCTGAAGGGCGACGTGACCATGTACCTGAAGCT
GGAAGGCGGAGGCAACCACAAGTGCCAGATGAAGACCACCTACAAGGCCGCCAAAGAAATCCTGGAAATG
CCAGGCGACCACTACATCGGACACAGACTGGTCCGCAAGACCGAGGGAAACATCACCGAGCAGGTCGAGG
ACGCCGTGGCTCACAGCAAGCTGAACCCTCCAGACGAGAGCGGACCTGGATGCATGAGCTGCAAATGCGT
GCTGAGCTGAACTAGTCAACTTTATTATACAAAGTTGGCATTATAAAAAAGCATTGCTTATCAATTTGTT
GCAACGAACAGGTCACTATCAGTCAAAATAAAATCATTATTTGGAGCTCCATGGTAGCGTTAACGCGGCC
GCGATATCCCCTATAGTGAGTCGTATTACATGGTCATAGCTGTTTCCTGGCAGCTCTGGCCCGTGTCTCA
AAATCTCTGATGTTACATTGCACAAGATAAAAATATATCATCATGAACAATAAAACTGTCTGCTTACATA
AACAGTAATACAAGGGGTGTTATGAGCCATATTCAACGGGAAACGTCGAGGCCGCGATTAAATTCCAACA
TGGATGCTGATTTATATGGGTATAAATGGGCTCGCGATAATGTCGGGCAATCAGGTGCGACAATCTATCG
CTTGTATGGGAAGCCCGATGCGCCAGAGTTGTTTCTGAAACATGGCAAAGGTAGCGTTGCCAATGATGTT
ACAGATGAGATGGTCAGACTAAACTGGCTGACGGAATTTATGCCTCTTCCGACCATCAAGCATTTTATCC
GTACTCCTGATGATGCATGGTTACTCACCACTGCGATCCCCGGAAAAACAGCATTCCAGGTATTAGAAGA
ATATCCTGATTCAGGTGAAAATATTGTTGATGCGCTGGCAGTGTTCCTGCGCCGGTTGCATTCGATTCCT
GTTTGTAATTGTCCTTTTAACAGCGATCGCGTATTTCGTCTCGCTCAGGCGCAATCACGAATGAATAACG
GTTTGGTTGATGCGAGTGATTTTGATGACGAGCGTAATGGCTGGCCTGTTGAACAAGTCTGGAAAGAAAT
GCATAAACTTTTGCCATTCTCACCGGATTCAGTCGTCACTCATGGTGATTTCTCACTTGATAACCTTATT
TTTGACGAGGGGAAATTAATAGGTTGTATTGATGTTGGACGAGTCGGAATCGCAGACCGATACCAGGATC
TTGCCATCCTATGGAACTGCCTCGGTGAGTTTTCTCCTTCATTACAGAAACGGCTTTTTCAAAAATATGG
TATTGATAATCCTGATATGAATAAATTGCAGTTTCATTTGATGCTCGATGAGTTTTTCTAATCAGAATTG
GTTAATTGGTTGTAACACTGGCAGAGCATTACGCTGACTTGACGGGACGGCGCAAGCTCATGACCAAAAT
CCCTTAACGTGAGTTACGCGTCGTTCCACTGAGCGTCAGACCCCGTAGAAAAGATCAAAGGATCTTCTTG
AGATCCTTTTTTTCTGCGCGTAATCTGCTGCTTGCAAACAAAAAAACCACCGCTACCAGCGGTGGTTTGT
TTGCCGGATCAAGAGCTACCAACTCTTTTTCCGAAGGTAACTGGCTTCAGCAGAGCGCAGATACCAAATA
CTGTCCTTCTAGTGTAGCCGTAGTTAGGCCACCACTTCAAGAACTCTGTAGCACCGCCTACATACCTCGC
TCTGCTAATCCTGTTACCAGTGGCTGCTGCCAGTGGCGATAAGTCGTGTCTTACCGGGTTGGACTCAAGA
CGATAGTTACCGGATAAGGCGCAGCGGTCGGGCTGAACGGGGGGTTCGTGCACACAGCCCAGCTTGGAGC
GAACGACCTACACCGAACTGAGATACCTACAGCGTGAGCATTGAGAAAGCGCCACGCTTCCCGAAGGGAG
AAAGGCGGACAGGTATCCGGTAAGCGGCAGGGTCGGAACAGGAGAGCGCACGAGGGAGCTTCCAGGGGGA
AACGCCTGGTATCTTTATAGTCCTGTCGGGTTTCGCCACCTCTGACTTGAGCGTCGATTTTTGTGATGCT
CGTCAGGGGGGCGGAGCCTATGGAAAAACGCCAGCAACGCGGCCTTTTTACGGTTCCTGGCCTTTTGCTG
GCCTTTTGCTCACATGTT
Features (pLannotate 1.2.2; 14 found; start..end, strand, type, name):
    121..213     +  CDS            lacI (fragment): lac repressor; lacI; The lac repressor binds to the lac operator to inhibit transcription in E. coli. This inhibition can be relieved by adding lactose or isopropyl-β-D-thiogalactopyranoside (IPTG).
    268..295     -  terminator     rrnB T2 terminator: transcription terminator T2 from the E. coli rrnB gene
    427..470     +  terminator     rrnB T1 terminator: Escherichia coli rrnB; transcription terminator T1 from the E. coli rrnB gene
    517..553     -  CDS            lacZα (fragment): LacZα fragment of β-galactosidase; lacZ fragment
    624..747     -  protein_bind   attR2: mutant version of attR; recombination site for the Gateway® LR reaction LR Clonase™
    748..1122    +  CDS            H2BC13: H2B1L_HUMAN - Also known as H2BFC Experimental evidence at protein level: Swiss-Prot protein existence level 1. Core component of nucleosome. Nucleosomes wrap and compact DNA into chromatin, limiting DNA accessibility to the cellular machineries which require DNA as a template. Histones thereby play a central role in transcription regulation, DNA repair, DNA replication and chromosomal stability. DNA accessibility is regulated via a complex set of post-translational modifications of histones, also called histone code, and nucleosome remodeling. From Homo sapiens (Human).
   1159..1875    +  CDS            mCerulean3: mCerulean3 is a basic (constitutively fluorescent) cyan fluorescent protein published in 2011, derived from Aequorea victoria. It is reported to be a somewhat slowly-maturing monomer with very low acid sensitivity.
   1954..2607    +  CDS            mKO2: mKO2 is a basic (constitutively fluorescent) orange fluorescent protein published in 2008, derived from Verrillofungia concinna. It has moderate acid sensitivity.
   2608..2667    +  CDS            HRAS (fragment): RASH_HUMAN - Also known as HRAS1. Experimental evidence at protein level: Swiss-Prot protein existence level 1. Involved in the activation of Ras protein signal transduction (PubMed:22821884). Ras proteins bind GDP/GTP and possess intrinsic GTPase activity (PubMed:12740440, PubMed:14500341, PubMed:9020151). From Homo sapiens (Human).
   2677..2697    -  protein_bind   attB3: mutant version of attB; core recombination site for the Gateway® BP reaction BP Clonase™
   2688..2773    -  protein_bind   attL1 (fragment): mutant version of attL; recombination site for the Gateway® LR reaction LR Clonase™
   2810..2828    -  promoter       T7 promoter: promoter for bacteriophage T7 RNA polymerase
   2962..3771    +  CDS            KanR: aminoglycoside phosphotransferase; aph(3')-Ia; confers resistance to kanamycin in bacteria or G418 (Geneticin®) in eukaryotes
   3918..4506    +  rep_origin     ori: high-copy-number ColE1/pMB1/pBR322/pUC origin of replication
