[The description below was written by a language model from this plasmid's Addgene catalogue record and pLannotate feature annotations shown in this document.]
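Description:
p3E-H2B-mCerulean3-P2A-mKOFP2-CAAX is a 3′ entry clone for the Invitrogen MultiSite Gateway three-fragment system, deposited as part of a Tol2 Gateway-compatible toolbox for studying the zebrafish nervous system and neurodegenerative disease. It is a small, high-copy bacterial plasmid of about 4.6 kb, carrying a ColE1/pUC-type origin and a kanamycin resistance gene (aph(3′)-Ia). rrnB T1 and T2 terminators lie upstream of the cassette to insulate it from read-through transcription. The catalogue lists the backbone as pDONRP4P1R. However, the annotated recombination sites flanking the insert are an attR2 site on one side and an attB3 core overlapping an attL-type fragment on the other, which is the arrangement expected of a 3′ entry position. The record does not resolve this discrepancy.

The synthetic insert of roughly 1.9 kb is a single open reading frame with no promoter of its own, since expression depends on the 5′ element supplied in the final assembly. It encodes human histone H2B fused to the cyan fluorescent protein mCerulean3, then a P2A self-cleaving peptide (named in the record, and presumably in the unannotated gap between the two fluorophores), then the orange fluorescent protein mKO2 joined to a C-terminal HRAS fragment that provides the CAAX membrane-targeting motif. Ribosomal skipping at the 2A yields two separate products from one transcript, a chromatin-bound nuclear cyan label and a membrane-anchored orange label.

The stated purpose is use with C-terminal fusions. An LR reaction with 5′ and middle entry clones and a destination vector places the cassette downstream of the middle-entry element, marking nuclei and cell outlines in expressing cells.
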