Addgene plasmid #75177: p3E-H2B-mCerulean3-P2A-mKOFP2-CAAX
Purpose: Nuclear mCerulean3 (blue) fluorophore and a membrane targeted KOFP2 (orange) fluorophore separated by a self-cleaving 2A peptide for use with C-terminal fusions.
Depositing lab: Nicholas Cole. Publication: A Tol2 Gateway-Compatible Toolbox for the Study of the Nervous System and Neurodegenerative Disease. Don EK, Formella I, Badrock AP, Hall TE, Morsch M, Hortle E, Hogan A, Chow S, Gwee SS, Stoddart JJ, Nicholson G, Chung R, Cole NJ. Zebrafish. 2016 Sep 15. 10.1089/zeb.2016.1321 PubMed 27631880.
Backbone
  Vector backbone: pDONRP4P1R
  Backbone manufacturer: Invitrogen
  Backbone size w/o insert (bp): 2647
  Total vector size (bp): 4586
  Vector type: Three prime entry vector for Multisite Gateway Three Fragment vector construction kit (Invitrogen)
Growth in bacteria
  Bacterial resistance: Kanamycin, 50 μg/mL
  Growth temperature: 37°C
  Growth strain: DH5alpha
  Copy number: High Copy
Gene/Insert
  Gene/Insert name: H2B-mCerulean3-P2A-mKOFP2-CAAX
  Species: Synthetic
  Insert size (bp): 1939
  Promoter: n/a
  Cloning method: Gateway Cloning
  Sequencing primers: 5′ M13F; 3′ M13R
Terms and licenses: Academic/Nonprofit Terms; Industry Terms: Not Available to Industry
How to cite: p3E-H2B-mCerulean3-P2A-mKOFP2-CAAX was a gift from Nicholas Cole (Addgene plasmid # 75177 ; http://n2t.net/addgene:75177 ; RRID:Addgene_75177)
