>Addgene plasmid #75177 | p3E-H2B-mCerulean3-P2A-mKOFP2-CAAX | addgene partial sequence | sequence record 149877 | M13-F20 5'-TGTAAAACGACGGCCAGT-3'
AATTCTACAGGTCACTAATACCATCTAAGTAGTTGGTTCATAGTGACTGCATATGTTGTGTTTTACAGTA
TTATGTAGTCTGTTTTTTATGCAAAATCTAATTTAATATATTGATATTTATATCATTTTACGTTTCTCGT
TCAACTTTCTTGTACAAAGTGGGAATTCGCCGCCACCATGCCTGAACCCTCTAAGAAGGGAAGCAAGAAG
GCCATCACCAAGGCCCAGAAGAAGGACGGAAAGAAGCGCAAGAGAAGCCGCAAAGAGTCTTACAGCATCT
ACGTGTACAAGGTGCTGAAACAGGTGCACCCTGACACCGGAATCAGCAGCAAGGCCATGGGAATCATGAA
CAGCTTCGTGAACGACATCTTCGAGAGAATCGCCGGCGAGGCCAGCAGACTGGCCCACTACAACAAGAGA
AGCACCATCACCAGCCGCGAGATCCAGACCGCCGTCAGACTGCTGCTGCCTGGCGAGCTGGCCAAGCACG
CCGTGTCTGAGGGAACAAAGGCCGTGACCAAGTACACAAGCAGCAAGGGCGGAGGAAGCGGAGGCGGAAG
CGGCGGAGGATCTATGGTGTCTAAGGGCGAGGAACTGTTCACCGGCGTGGTGCCTATCCTGGTGGAACTG
GACGGCGACGTGAACGGACACAAGTTCAGCGTGTCCGGCGAGGGCGAAGGCGACGCCACCTACGGAAAGC
TGACCCTGAAGTTCATCTGCACCACCGGAAAGCTGCCTGTGCCTTGGCCTACCCTGGTCACCACCCTGAG
CTGGGGAGTGCAGTGCTTCGCCAGATACCCTGACCACATGAAGCAGCACGATTTCTTCAAGAGCGCCATG
CCTGAGGGATACGTGCAGGAAAGAACCATCTTCTTCAAGGACGACGGCAACTACAAGACCAGAGCCGAAG
TGAAGTTCGAGGGCGACACCCTGGTCAACAGAATCGAGCTGAAGGGAATCGACTTCAAAGAGGACGGAAA
CATCCTGGGACACAAGCTGGAGTACAACGCCATCC
