>Addgene plasmid #75177 | p3E-H2B-mCerulean3-P2A-mKOFP2-CAAX | addgene partial sequence | sequence record 149878 | M13-Rev 5'-CAGGAAACAGCTATGACC-3'
GCGGCCGCGTTAACGCTACCATGGAGCTCCAAATAATGATTTTATTTTGACTGATAGTGACCTGTTCGTT
GCAACAAATTGATAAGCAATGCTTTTTTATAATGCCAACTTTGTATAATAAAGTTGACTAGTTCAGCTCA
GCACGCATTTGCAGCTCATGCATCCAGGTCCGCTCTCGTCTGGAGGGTTCAGCTTGCTGTGAGCCACGGC
GTCCTCGACCTGCTCGGTGATGTTTCCCTCGGTCTTGCGGACCAGTCTGTGTCCGATGTAGTGGTCGCCT
GGCATTTCCAGGATTTCTTTGGCGGCCTTGTAGGTGGTCTTCATCTGGCACTTGTGGTTGCCTCCGCCTT
CCAGCTTCAGGTACATGGTCACGTCGCCCTTCAGCACGCCGTCGCTGGCGGTGATCTTCTCGGTGCTAGG
CTCCCAGTCCACGCTCTGGTTCTGCATGATAGGTCCGTCGGCAGGGAAGTTCACGCCTGTGAACTTGCTC
TTGTGGTAGAAGGTGTTTCCTCTCAGGCTGATGTGGGCGGACACGCTAGCGCTTCCGCCGTCCTCAAATT
CCAGGCTTCTCTCCCAGCTCAGTCCCTCAGGGAAGGCCTGCTTGAAGTAGTCGGGGATTTCCTCAGGGTA
CTTGGTGAACACTCTGTGTCCGTAGCAGAACACGTGAGACACCAGGTCGAAGGCGAAAGGCATAGGTCCG
CCCTCGGCCATGGTGACTCTCAGGGTCATTTCCTGGTGTCCCTCGTAAGGTCTGCCGGTTCCCTCGCCCT
CGATGGTAAACTCGTGGCCGTTCACAGATCCGTCCATGTAGTAGCGCATCTTCATCTCAGGCTTGATCAC
AGACACCATCCCGGGAGGTCCAGGGTTCTCTTCCACGTCGCCGGCCTGCTTCAGCAGGCTGAAGTTGGTG
GCTCCGCTTCCCCTAGGTTTATACAGTTCATCCATGCCCAGGGTGATTCCAGCGGCGGTCACAAATTCCA
GCAGCACCATGTGGTCGCGCTTCTCGTTAGGGT
